>Addgene plasmid #121122 | dre-cdk2 3'UTR sicheck2 199 mut | depositor full sequence | sequence record 230279 | dre-cdk2 3'UTR sicheck2 199 mut sequence 6792 bps
AGATCTGCGCAGCACCATGGCCTGAAATAACCTCTGAAAGAGGAACTTGGTTAGGTACCTTCTGAGGCGG
AAAGAACCAGCTGTGGAATGTGTGTCAGTTAGGGTGTGGAAAGTCCCCAGGCTCCCCAGCAGGCAGAAGT
ATGCAAAGCATGCATCTCAATTAGTCAGCAACCAGGTGTGGAAAGTCCCCAGGCTCCCCAGCAGGCAGAA
GTATGCAAAGCATGCATCTCAATTAGTCAGCAACCATAGTCCCGCCCCTAACTCCGCCCATCCCGCCCCT
AACTCCGCCCAGTTCCGCCCATTCTCCGCCCCATGGCTGACTAATTTTTTTTATTTATGCAGAGGCCGAG
GCCGCCTCGGCCTCTGAGCTATTCCAGAAGTAGTGAGGAGGCTTTTTTGGAGGCCTAGGCTTTTGCAAAA
AGCTTGATTCTTCTGACACAACAGTCTCGAACTTAAGCTGCAGAAGTTGGTCGTGAGGCACTGGGCAGGT
AAGTATCAAGGTTACAAGACAGGTTTAAGGAGACCAATAGAAACTGGGCTTGTCGAGACAGAGAAGACTC
TTGCGTTTCTGATAGGCACCTATTGGTCTTACTGACATCCACTTTGCCTTTCTCTCCACAGGTGTCCACT
CCCAGTTCAATTACAGCTCTTAAGGCTAGAGTACTTAATACGACTCACTATAGGCTAGCCACCATGGCTT
CCAAGGTGTACGACCCCGAGCAACGCAAACGCATGATCACTGGGCCTCAGTGGTGGGCTCGCTGCAAGCA
AATGAACGTGCTGGACTCCTTCATCAACTACTATGATTCCGAGAAGCACGCCGAGAACGCCGTGATTTTT
CTGCATGGTAACGCTGCCTCCAGCTACCTGTGGAGGCACGTCGTGCCTCACATCGAGCCCGTGGCTAGAT
GCATCATCCCTGATCTGATCGGAATGGGTAAGTCCGGCAAGAGCGGGAATGGCTCATATCGCCTCCTGGA
TCACTACAAGTACCTCACCGCTTGGTTCGAGCTGCTGAACCTTCCAAAGAAAATCATCTTTGTGGGCCAC
GACTGGGGGGCTTGTCTGGCCTTTCACTACTCCTACGAGCACCAAGACAAGATCAAGGCCATCGTCCATG
CTGAGAGTGTCGTGGACGTGATCGAGTCCTGGGACGAGTGGCCTGACATCGAGGAGGATATCGCCCTGAT
CAAGAGCGAAGAGGGCGAGAAAATGGTGCTTGAGAATAACTTCTTCGTCGAGACCATGCTCCCAAGCAAG
ATCATGCGGAAACTGGAGCCTGAGGAGTTCGCTGCCTACCTGGAGCCATTCAAGGAGAAGGGCGAGGTTA
GACGGCCTACCCTCTCCTGGCCTCGCGAGATCCCTCTCGTTAAGGGAGGCAAGCCCGACGTCGTCCAGAT
TGTCCGCAACTACAACGCCTACCTTCGGGCCAGCGACGATCTGCCTAAGATGTTCATCGAGTCCGACCCT
GGGTTCTTTTCCAACGCTATTGTCGAGGGAGCTAAGAAGTTCCCTAACACCGAGTTCGTGAAGGTGAAGG
GCCTCCACTTCAGCCAGGAGGACGCTCCAGATGAAATGGGTAAGTACATCAAGAGCTTCGTGGAGCGCGT
GCTGAAGAACGAGCAGTAATTCTAGGCGATCGCTCGAGAACGAGATCAACTTTGGCAAGACGGGACTAAA
AGTTTCACACAAAACTTTTCTGAAAATGATTTCCCAGTTTGGAAATCGTTCGGTTTTATAATCGATTTGT
ACGCTCGTTTTCCTAAAGTCACTCTGGGTTTGTTTTAATCTGAAGATTATCCATTGCAACCTGTGTGACC
CAAAAAAACAGCTGTGCTAATAGTATGCGTGTGATTAAAATGACTCGGAGGATGTAAATTTGCATAAAGC
AGACGTGATGTTACTAACATAACTTTAGTTCGGAGATGACATTCCATGGTTATATTGCTGATATAACTTG
TGACGTTGTATTGCTTATATCACACAAGTACATATCGCATTGAGCGCTTCGTCTAGCCTTAGACTGAATG
AAACTGTTTAGACTCCCTGTATCTTTTTGCTGCTTTATTCCAAGATTATATTATTATAATTAAAGATTTT
AAACCTAATTTGCTTTTAAAGTTTCCTAAAAATAGTTCTCTCTGCATCTTCATCCATTAAACTCGTATAA
CATTTGGTTTATGTTGTTACAGCGGCCGCTGGCCGCAATAAAATATCTTTATTTTCATTACATCTGTGTG
TTGGTTTTTTGTGTGAGGATCTAAATGAGTCTTCGGACCTCGCGGGGGCCGCTTAAGCGGTGGTTAGGGT
TTGTCTGACGCGGGGGGAGGGGGAAGGAACGAAACACTCTCATTCGGAGGCGGCTCGGGGTTTGGTCTTG
GTGGCCACGGGCACGCAGAAGAGCGCCGCGATCCTCTTAAGCACCCCCCCGCCCTCCGTGGAGGCGGGGG
TTTGGTCGGCGGGTGGTAACTGGCGGGCCGCTGACTCGGGCGGGTCGCGCGCCCCAGAGTGTGACCTTTT
CGGTCTGCTCGCAGACCCCCGGGCGGCGCCGCCGCGGCGGCGACGGGCTCGCTGGGTCCTAGGCTCCATG
GGGACCGTATACGTGGACAGGCTCTGGAGCATCCGCACGACTGCGGTGATATTACCGGAGACCTTCTGCG
GGACGAGCCGGGTCACGCGGCTGACGCGGAGCGTCCGTTGGGCGACAAACACCAGGACGGGGCACAGGTA
CACTATCTTGTCACCCGGAGGCGCGAGGGACTGCAGGAGCTTCAGGGAGTGGCGCAGCTGCTTCATCCCC
GTGGCCCGTTGCTCGCGTTTGCTGGCGGTGTCCCCGGAAGAAATATATTTGCATGTCTTTAGTTCTATGA
TGACACAAACCCCGCCCAGCGTCTTGTCATTGGCGAATTCGAACACGCAGATGCAGTCGGGGCGGCGCGG
TCCCAGGTCCACTTCGCATATTAAGGTGACGCGTGTGGCCTCGAACACCGAGCGACCCTGCAGCGACCCG
CTTAAAAGCTTGGCATTCCGGTACTGTTGGTAAAGCCACCATGGCCGATGCTAAGAACATTAAGAAGGGC
CCTGCTCCCTTCTACCCTCTGGAGGATGGCACCGCTGGCGAGCAGCTGCACAAGGCCATGAAGAGGTATG
CCCTGGTGCCTGGCACCATTGCCTTCACCGATGCCCACATTGAGGTGGACATCACCTATGCCGAGTACTT
CGAGATGTCTGTGCGCCTGGCCGAGGCCATGAAGAGGTACGGCCTGAACACCAACCACCGCATCGTGGTG
TGCTCTGAGAACTCTCTGCAGTTCTTCATGCCAGTGCTGGGCGCCCTGTTCATCGGAGTGGCCGTGGCCC
CTGCTAACGACATTTACAACGAGCGCGAGCTGCTGAACAGCATGGGCATTTCTCAGCCTACCGTGGTGTT
CGTGTCTAAGAAGGGCCTGCAGAAGATCCTGAACGTGCAGAAGAAGCTGCCTATCATCCAGAAGATCATC
ATCATGGACTCTAAGACCGACTACCAGGGCTTCCAGAGCATGTACACATTCGTGACATCTCATCTGCCTC
CTGGCTTCAACGAGTACGACTTCGTGCCAGAGTCTTTCGACAGGGACAAAACCATTGCCCTGATCATGAA
CAGCTCTGGGTCTACCGGCCTGCCTAAGGGCGTGGCCCTGCCTCATCGCACCGCCTGTGTGCGCTTCTCT
CACGCCCGCGACCCTATTTTCGGCAACCAGATCATCCCCGACACCGCTATTCTGAGCGTGGTGCCATTCC
ACCACGGCTTCGGCATGTTCACCACCCTGGGCTACCTGATTTGCGGCTTTCGGGTGGTGCTGATGTACCG
CTTCGAGGAGGAGCTGTTCCTGCGCAGCCTGCAAGACTACAAAATTCAGTCTGCCCTGCTGGTGCCAACC
CTGTTCAGCTTCTTCGCTAAGAGCACCCTGATCGACAAGTACGACCTGTCTAACCTGCACGAGATTGCCT
CTGGCGGCGCCCCACTGTCTAAGGAGGTGGGCGAAGCCGTGGCCAAGCGCTTTCATCTGCCAGGCATCCG
CCAGGGCTACGGCCTGACCGAGACAACCAGCGCCATTCTGATTACCCCAGAGGGCGACGACAAGCCTGGC
GCCGTGGGCAAGGTGGTGCCATTCTTCGAGGCCAAGGTGGTGGACCTGGACACCGGCAAGACCCTGGGAG
TGAACCAGCGCGGCGAGCTGTGTGTGCGCGGCCCTATGATTATGTCCGGCTACGTGAATAACCCTGAGGC
CACAAACGCCCTGATCGACAAGGACGGCTGGCTGCACTCTGGCGACATTGCCTACTGGGACGAGGACGAG
CACTTCTTCATCGTGGACCGCCTGAAGTCTCTGATCAAGTACAAGGGCTACCAGGTGGCCCCAGCCGAGC
TGGAGTCTATCCTGCTGCAGCACCCTAACATTTTCGACGCCGGAGTGGCCGGCCTGCCCGACGACGATGC
CGGCGAGCTGCCTGCCGCCGTCGTCGTGCTGGAACACGGCAAGACCATGACCGAGAAGGAGATCGTGGAC
TATGTGGCCAGCCAGGTGACAACCGCCAAGAAGCTGCGCGGCGGAGTGGTGTTCGTGGACGAGGTGCCCA
AGGGCCTGACCGGCAAGCTGGACGCCCGCAAGATCCGCGAGATCCTGATCAAGGCTAAGAAAGGCGGCAA
GATCGCCGTGTAATAATTCTAGAGTCGGGGCGGCCGGCCGCTTCGAGCAGACATGATAAGATACATTGAT
GAGTTTGGACAAACCACAACTAGAATGCAGTGAAAAAAATGCTTTATTTGTGAAATTTGTGATGCTATTG
CTTTATTTGTAACCATTATAAGCTGCAATAAACAAGTTAACAACAACAATTGCATTCATTTTATGTTTCA
GGTTCAGGGGGAGGTGTGGGAGGTTTTTTAAAGCAAGTAAAACCTCTACAAATGTGGTAAAATCGATAAG
GATCCAGGTGGCACTTTTCGGGGAAATGTGCGCGGAACCCCTATTTGTTTATTTTTCTAAATACATTCAA
ATATGTATCCGCTCATGAGACAATAACCCTGATAAATGCTTCAATAATATTGAAAAAGGAAGAGTATGAG
TATTCAACATTTCCGTGTCGCCCTTATTCCCTTTTTTGCGGCATTTTGCCTTCCTGTTTTTGCTCACCCA
GAAACGCTGGTGAAAGTAAAAGATGCTGAAGATCAGTTGGGTGCACGAGTGGGTTACATCGAACTGGATC
TCAACAGCGGTAAGATCCTTGAGAGTTTTCGCCCCGAAGAACGTTTTCCAATGATGAGCACTTTTAAAGT
TCTGCTATGTGGCGCGGTATTATCCCGTATTGACGCCGGGCAAGAGCAACTCGGTCGCCGCATACACTAT
TCTCAGAATGACTTGGTTGAGTACTCACCAGTCACAGAAAAGCATCTTACGGATGGCATGACAGTAAGAG
AATTATGCAGTGCTGCCATAACCATGAGTGATAACACTGCGGCCAACTTACTTCTGACAACGATCGGAGG
ACCGAAGGAGCTAACCGCTTTTTTGCACAACATGGGGGATCATGTAACTCGCCTTGATCGTTGGGAACCG
GAGCTGAATGAAGCCATACCAAACGACGAGCGTGACACCACGATGCCTGTAGCAATGGCAACAACGTTGC
GCAAACTATTAACTGGCGAACTACTTACTCTAGCTTCCCGGCAACAATTAATAGACTGGATGGAGGCGGA
TAAAGTTGCAGGACCACTTCTGCGCTCGGCCCTTCCGGCTGGCTGGTTTATTGCTGATAAATCTGGAGCC
GGTGAGCGTGGGTCTCGCGGTATCATTGCAGCACTGGGGCCAGATGGTAAGCCCTCCCGTATCGTAGTTA
TCTACACGACGGGGAGTCAGGCAACTATGGATGAACGAAATAGACAGATCGCTGAGATAGGTGCCTCACT
GATTAAGCATTGGTAACTGTCAGACCAAGTTTACTCATATATACTTTAGATTGATTTAAAACTTCATTTT
TAATTTAAAAGGATCTAGGTGAAGATCCTTTTTGATAATCTCATGACCAAAATCCCTTAACGTGAGTTTT
CGTTCCACTGAGCGTCAGACCCCGTAGAAAAGATCAAAGGATCTTCTTGAGATCCTTTTTTTCTGCGCGT
AATCTGCTGCTTGCAAACAAAAAAACCACCGCTACCAGCGGTGGTTTGTTTGCCGGATCAAGAGCTACCA
ACTCTTTTTCCGAAGGTAACTGGCTTCAGCAGAGCGCAGATACCAAATACTGTTCTTCTAGTGTAGCCGT
AGTTAGGCCACCACTTCAAGAACTCTGTAGCACCGCCTACATACCTCGCTCTGCTAATCCTGTTACCAGT
GGCTGCTGCCAGTGGCGATAAGTCGTGTCTTACCGGGTTGGACTCAAGACGATAGTTACCGGATAAGGCG
CAGCGGTCGGGCTGAACGGGGGGTTCGTGCACACAGCCCAGCTTGGAGCGAACGACCTACACCGAACTGA
GATACCTACAGCGTGAGCTATGAGAAAGCGCCACGCTTCCCGAAGGGAGAAAGGCGGACAGGTATCCGGT
AAGCGGCAGGGTCGGAACAGGAGAGCGCACGAGGGAGCTTCCAGGGGGAAACGCCTGGTATCTTTATAGT
CCTGTCGGGTTTCGCCACCTCTGACTTGAGCGTCGATTTTTGTGATGCTCGTCAGGGGGGCGGAGCCTAT
GGAAAAACGCCAGCAACGCGGCCTTTTTACGGTTCCTGGCCTTTTGCTGGCCTTTTGCTCACATGGCTCG
AC
Features (pLannotate 1.2.2; 12 found; start..end, strand, type, name):
     62..419     +  promoter       SV40 promoter: SV40 enhancer and early promoter
    489..621     +  intron         chimeric intron: chimera between introns from human β-globin and immunoglobulin heavy chain genes
    666..684     +  promoter       T7 promoter: promoter for bacteriophage T7 RNA polymerase
    694..1629    +  CDS            hRluc: Renilla luciferase human codon-optimized
   2207..2255    +  polyA_signal   poly(A) signal: synthetic polyadenylation signal
   2264..3015    +  promoter       HSV TK promoter: herpes simplex virus thymidine kinase promoter
   3051..4703    +  CDS            luciferase: firefly luciferase; luc+; enhanced luc+ version of the luciferase gene AAS38485.1 42718124.0
   4747..4868    -  polyA_signal   SV40 poly(A) signal: SV40 polyadenylation signal
   4891..4959    -  CDS            large T antigen (fragment): large T antigen from SV40 (simian virus 40)
   5001..5105    +  promoter       AmpR promoter: bla
   5106..5966    +  CDS            AmpR: β-lactamase; bla; confers resistance to ampicillin, carbenicillin, and related antibiotics
   6137..6725    +  rep_origin     ori: high-copy-number ColE1/pMB1/pBR322/pUC origin of replication
