>Addgene plasmid #121122 | dre-cdk2 3'UTR sicheck2 199 mut | addgene full sequence | sequence record 234644 | Addgene NGS Result
AACGCCAGCAACGCGGCCTTTTTACGGTTCCTGGCCTTTTGCTGGCCTTTTGCTCACATGGCTCGACAGA
TCTGCGCAGCACCATGGCCTGAAATAACCTCTGAAAGAGGAACTTGGTTAGGTACCTTCTGAGGCGGAAA
GAACCAGCTGTGGAATGTGTGTCAGTTAGGGTGTGGAAAGTCCCCAGGCTCCCCAGCAGGCAGAAGTATG
CAAAGCATGCATCTCAATTAGTCAGCAACCAGGTGTGGAAAGTCCCCAGGCTCCCCAGCAGGCAGAAGTA
TGCAAAGCATGCATCTCAATTAGTCAGCAACCATAGTCCCGCCCCTAACTCCGCCCATCCCGCCCCTAAC
TCCGCCCAGTTCCGCCCATTCTCCGCCCCATGGCTGACTAATTTTTTTTATTTATGCAGAGGCCGAGGCC
GCCTCGGCCTCTGAGCTATTCCAGAAGTAGTGAGGAGGCTTTTTTGGAGGCCTAGGCTTTTGCAAAAAGC
TTGATTCTTCTGACACAACAGTCTCGAACTTAAGCTGCAGAAGTTGGTCGTGAGGCACTGGGCAGGTAAG
TATCAAGGTTACAAGACAGGTTTAAGGAGACCAATAGAAACTGGGCTTGTCGAGACAGAGAAGACTCTTG
CGTTTCTGATAGGCACCTATTGGTCTTACTGACATCCACTTTGCCTTTCTCTCCACAGGTGTCCACTCCC
AGTTCAATTACAGCTCTTAAGGCTAGAGTACTTAATACGACTCACTATAGGCTAGCCACCATGGCTTCCA
AGGTGTACGACCCCGAGCAACGCAAACGCATGATCACTGGGCCTCAGTGGTGGGCTCGCTGCAAGCAAAT
GAACGTGCTGGACTCCTTCATCAACTACTATGATTCCGAGAAGCACGCCGAGAACGCCGTGATTTTTCTG
CATGGTAACGCTGCCTCCACAGGTAGCTGGAGGCACGTCGTGCCTCACATCGAGCCCGTGGCTAGATGCA
TCATCCCTGATCTGATCGGAATGGGTAAGTCCGGCAAGAGCGGGAATGGCTCATATCGCCTCCTGGATCA
CTACAAGTACCTCACCGCTTGGTTCGAGCTGCTGAACCTTCCAAAGAAAATCATCTTTGTGGGCCACGAC
TGGGGGGCTTGTCTGGCCTTTCACTACTCCTACGAGCACCAAGACAAGATCAAGGCCATCGTCCATGCTG
AGAGTGTCGTGGACGTGATCGAGTCCTGGGACGAGTGGCCTGACATCGAGGAGGATATCGCCCTGATCAA
GAGCGAAGAGGGCGAGAAAATGGTGCTTGAGAATAACTTCTTCGTCGAGACCATGCTCCCAAGCAAGATC
ATGCGGAAACTGGAGCCTGAGGAGTTCGCTGCCTACCTGGAGCCATTCAAGGAGAAGGGCGAGGTTAGAC
GGCCTACCCTCTCCTGGCCTCGCGAGATCCCTCTCGTTAAGGGAGGCAAGCCCGACGTCGTCCAGATTGT
CCGCAACTACAACGCCTACCTTCGGGCCAGCGACGATCTGCCTAAGATGTTCATCGAGTCCGACCCTGGG
TTCTTTTCCAACGCTATTGTCGAGGGAGCTAAGAAGTTCCCTAACACCGAGTTCGTGAAGGTGAAGGGCC
TCCACTTCAGCCAGGAGGACGCTCCAGATGAAATGGGTAAGTACATCAAGAGCTTCGTGGAGCGCGTGCT
GAAGAACGAGCAGTAATTCTAGGCGATCGCTCGAGAACGAGATCAACTTTGGCAAGACGGGACTAAAAGT
TTCACACAAAACTTTTCTGAAAATGATTTCCCAGTTTGGAAATCGTTCGGTTTTATAATCAATTTGTACG
CTCGTTTTCCTAAAGTCACTCTGGGTTTATTTTAATCTGAAGATTATCCATTGCAACCTGTGTGACCCAA
AAAAACAGCTGTGCTAATAGTAAGCGTGTGATTAAAATGACCCGGACGATGTAAATTTGCATAAAGCAGA
CGTGATGTTACTAACATAACTTTAGTTCGGAGATGACATTCCATGGTTATAATGCTGATATAACTTGTGA
CGTTGTATTGCTTATATCACACAAGTACATATCGCATTGAGCGCTTCGTCTAGCCTTAGACTGAATGAAA
CTGTTTAGACTCCCTGTATCTTTTTGCTGCTTTATTCCAAGATTATATTATTATAATTAAAGATTTTAAA
CCTAATTTGCTTTTAAAGTTTCCTAAAAATAGTTCTCTCTGCATCTTCATCCATTAAACTCGTATAACAT
TTGGTTTATGTTGTTACAGCGGCCGCTGGCCGCAATAAAATATCTTTATTTTCATTACATCTGTGTGTTG
GTTTTTTGTGTGAGGATCTAAATGAGTCTTCGGACCTCGCGGGGGCCGCTTAAGCGGTGGTTAGGGTTTG
TCTGACGCGGGGGGAGGGGGAAGGAACGAAACACTCTCATTCGGAGGCGGCTCGGGGTTTGGTCTTGGTG
GCCACGGGCACGCAGAAGAGCGCCGCGATCCTCTTAAGCACCCCCCCGCCCTCCGTGGAGGCGGGGGTTT
GGTCGGCGGGTGGTAACTGGCGGGCCGCTGACTCGGGCGGGTCGCGCGCCCCAGAGTGTGACCTTTTCGG
TCTGCTCGCAGACCCCCGGGCGGCGCCGCCGCGGCGGCGACGGGCTCGCTGGGTCCTAGGCTCCATGGGG
ACCGTATACGTGGACAGGCTCTGGAGCATCCGCACGACTGCGGTGATATTACCGGAGACCTTCTGCGGGA
CGAGCCGGGTCACGCGGCTGACGCGGAGCGTCCGTTGGGCGACAAACACCAGGACGGGGCACAGGTACAC
TATCTTGTCACCCGGAGGCGCGAGGGACTGCAGGAGCTTCAGGGAGTGGCGCAGCTGCTTCATCCCCGTG
GCCCGTTGCTCGCGTTTGCTGGCGGTGTCCCCGGAAGAAATATATTTGCATGTCTTTAGTTCTATGATGA
CACAAACCCCGCCCAGCGTCTTGTCATTGGCGAATTCGAACACGCAGATGCAGTCGGGGCGGCGCGGTCC
CAGGTCCACTTCGCATATTAAGGTGACGCGTGTGGCCTCGAACACCGAGCGACCCTGCAGCGACCCGCTT
AAAAGCTTGGCATTCCGGTACTGTTGGTAAAGCCACCATGGCCGATGCTAAGAACATTAAGAAGGGCCCT
GCTCCCTTCTACCCTCTGGAGGATGGCACCGCTGGCGAGCAGCTGCACAAGGCCATGAAGAGGTATGCCC
TGGTGCCTGGCACCATTGCCTTCACCGATGCCCACATTGAGGTGGACATCACCTATGCCGAGTACTTCGA
GATGTCTGTGCGCCTGGCCGAGGCCATGAAGAGGTACGGCCTGAACACCAACCACCGCATCGTGGTGTGC
TCTGAGAACTCTCTGCAGTTCTTCATGCCAGTGCTGGGCGCCCTGTTCATCGGAGTGGCCGTGGCCCCTG
CTAACGACATTTACAACGAGCGCGAGCTGCTGAACAGCATGGGCATTTCTCAGCCTACCGTGGTGTTCGT
GTCTAAGAAGGGCCTGCAGAAGATCCTGAACGTGCAGAAGAAGCTGCCTATCATCCAGAAGATCATCATC
ATGGACTCTAAGACCGACTACCAGGGCTTCCAGAGCATGTACACATTCGTGACATCTCATCTGCCTCCTG
GCTTCAACGAGTACGACTTCGTGCCAGAGTCTTTCGACAGGGACAAAACCATTGCCCTGATCATGAACAG
CTCTGGGTCTACCGGCCTGCCTAAGGGCGTGGCCCTGCCTCATCGCACCGCCTGTGTGCGCTTCTCTCAC
GCCCGCGACCCTATTTTCGGCAACCAGATCATCCCCGACACCGCTATTCTGAGCGTGGTGCCATTCCACC
ACGGCTTCGGCATGTTCACCACCCTGGGCTACCTGATTTGCGGCTTTCGGGTGGTGCTGATGTACCGCTT
CGAGGAGGAGCTGTTCCTGCGCAGCCTGCAAGACTACAAAATTCAGTCTGCCCTGCTGGTGCCAACCCTG
TTCAGCTTCTTCGCTAAGAGCACCCTGATCGACAAGTACGACCTGTCTAACCTGCACGAGATTGCCTCTG
GCGGCGCCCCACTGTCTAAGGAGGTGGGCGAAGCCGTGGCCAAGCGCTTTCATCTGCCAGGCATCCGCCA
GGGCTACGGCCTGACCGAGACAACCAGCGCCATTCTGATTACCCCAGAGGGCGACGACAAGCCTGGCGCC
GTGGGCAAGGTGGTGCCATTCTTCGAGGCCAAGGTGGTGGACCTGGACACCGGCAAGACCCTGGGAGTGA
ACCAGCGCGGCGAGCTGTGTGTGCGCGGCCCTATGATTATGTCCGGCTACGTGAATAACCCTGAGGCCAC
AAACGCCCTGATCGACAAGGACGGCTGGCTGCACTCTGGCGACATTGCCTACTGGGACGAGGACGAGCAC
TTCTTCATCGTGGACCGCCTGAAGTCTCTGATCAAGTACAAGGGCTACCAGGTGGCCCCAGCCGAGCTGG
AGTCTATCCTGCTGCAGCACCCTAACATTTTCGACGCCGGAGTGGCCGGCCTGCCCGACGACGATGCCGG
CGAGCTGCCTGCCGCCGTCGTCGTGCTGGAACACGGCAAGACCATGACCGAGAAGGAGATCGTGGACTAT
GTGGCCAGCCAGGTGACAACCGCCAAGAAGCTGCGCGGCGGAGTGGTGTTCGTGGACGAGGTGCCCAAGG
GCCTGACCGGCAAGCTGGACGCCCGCAAGATCCGCGAGATCCTGATCAAGGCTAAGAAAGGCGGCAAGAT
CGCCGTGTAATAATTCTAGAGTCGGGGCGGCCGGCCGCTTCGAGCAGACATGATAAGATACATTGATGAG
TTTGGACAAACCACAACTAGAATGCAGTGAAAAAAATGCTTTATTTGTGAAATTTGTGATGCTATTGCTT
TATTTGTAACCATTATAAGCTGCAATAAACAAGTTAACAACAACAATTGCATTCATTTTATGTTTCAGGT
TCAGGGGGAGGTGTGGGAGGTTTTTTAAAGCAAGTAAAACCTCTACAAATGTGGTAAAATCGATAAGGAT
CCAGGTGGCACTTTTCGGGGAAATGTGCGCGGAACCCCTATTTGTTTATTTTTCTAAATACATTCAAATA
TGTATCCGCTCATGAGACAATAACCCTGATAAATGCTTCAATAATATTGAAAAAGGAAGAGTATGAGTAT
TCAACATTTCCGTGTCGCCCTTATTCCCTTTTTTGCGGCATTTTGCCTTCCTGTTTTTGCTCACCCAGAA
ACGCTGGTGAAAGTAAAAGATGCTGAAGATCAGTTGGGTGCACGAGTGGGTTACATCGAACTGGATCTCA
ACAGCGGTAAGATCCTTGAGAGTTTTCGCCCCGAAGAACGTTTTCCAATGATGAGCACTTTTAAAGTTCT
GCTATGTGGCGCGGTATTATCCCGTATTGACGCCGGGCAAGAGCAACTCGGTCGCCGCATACACTATTCT
CAGAATGACTTGGTTGAGTACTCACCAGTCACAGAAAAGCATCTTACGGATGGCATGACAGTAAGAGAAT
TATGCAGTGCTGCCATAACCATGAGTGATAACACTGCGGCCAACTTACTTCTGACAACGATCGGAGGACC
GAAGGAGCTAACCGCTTTTTTGCACAACATGGGGGATCATGTAACTCGCCTTGATCGTTGGGAACCGGAG
CTGAATGAAGCCATACCAAACGACGAGCGTGACACCACGATGCCTGTAGCAATGGCAACAACGTTGCGCA
AACTATTAACTGGCGAACTACTTACTCTAGCTTCCCGGCAACAATTAATAGACTGGATGGAGGCGGATAA
AGTTGCAGGACCACTTCTGCGCTCGGCCCTTCCGGCTGGCTGGTTTATTGCTGATAAATCTGGAGCCGGT
GAGCGTGGGTCTCGCGGTATCATTGCAGCACTGGGGCCAGATGGTAAGCCCTCCCGTATCGTAGTTATCT
ACACGACGGGGAGTCAGGCAACTATGGATGAACGAAATAGACAGATCGCTGAGATAGGTGCCTCACTGAT
TAAGCATTGGTAACTGTCAGACCAAGTTTACTCATATATACTTTAGATTGATTTAAAACTTCATTTTTAA
TTTAAAAGGATCTAGGTGAAGATCCTTTTTGATAATCTCATGACCAAAATCCCTTAACGTGAGTTTTCGT
TCCACTGAGCGTCAGACCCCGTAGAAAAGATCAAAGGATCTTCTTGAGATCCTTTTTTTCTGCGCGTAAT
CTGCTGCTTGCAAACAAAAAAACCACCGCTACCAGCGGTGGTTTGTTTGCCGGATCAAGAGCTACCAACT
CTTTTTCCGAAGGTAACTGGCTTCAGCAGAGCGCAGATACCAAATACTGTTCTTCTAGTGTAGCCGTAGT
TAGGCCACCACTTCAAGAACTCTGTAGCACCGCCTACATACCTCGCTCTGCTAATCCTGTTACCAGTGGC
TGCTGCCAGTGGCGATAAGTCGTGTCTTACCGGGTTGGACTCAAGACGATAGTTACCGGATAAGGCGCAG
CGGTCGGGCTGAACGGGGGGTTCGTGCACACAGCCCAGCTTGGAGCGAACGACCTACACCGAACTGAGAT
ACCTACAGCGTGAGCTATGAGAAAGCGCCACGCTTCCCGAAGGGAGAAAGGCGGACAGGTATCCGGTAAG
CGGCAGGGTCGGAACAGGAGAGCGCACGAGGGAGCTTCCAGGGGGAAACGCCTGGTATCTTTATAGTCCT
GTCGGGTTTCGCCACCTCTGACTTGAGCGTCGATTTTTGTGATGCTCGTCAGGGGGGCGGAGCCTATGGA
AA
Features (pLannotate 1.2.2; 12 found; start..end, strand, type, name):
    129..486     +  promoter       SV40 promoter: SV40 enhancer and early promoter
    556..688     +  intron         chimeric intron: chimera between introns from human β-globin and immunoglobulin heavy chain genes
    733..751     +  promoter       T7 promoter: promoter for bacteriophage T7 RNA polymerase
    761..1696    +  CDS            hRluc (fragment): Renilla luciferase human codon-optimized
   2274..2322    +  polyA_signal   poly(A) signal: synthetic polyadenylation signal
   2331..3082    +  promoter       HSV TK promoter: herpes simplex virus thymidine kinase promoter
   3118..4770    +  CDS            luciferase: firefly luciferase; luc+; enhanced luc+ version of the luciferase gene AAS38485.1 42718124.0
   4814..4935    -  polyA_signal   SV40 poly(A) signal: SV40 polyadenylation signal
   4958..5026    -  CDS            large T antigen (fragment): large T antigen from SV40 (simian virus 40)
   5068..5172    +  promoter       AmpR promoter: bla
   5173..6033    +  CDS            AmpR: β-lactamase; bla; confers resistance to ampicillin, carbenicillin, and related antibiotics
   6204..6792    +  rep_origin     ori: high-copy-number ColE1/pMB1/pBR322/pUC origin of replication
