[The description below was written by a language model from this plasmid's Addgene catalogue record and pLannotate feature annotations shown in this document.]
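Description:
dre-cdk2 3'UTR sicheck2 199 mut is a dual-luciferase reporter plasmid built on the sicheck2 (psiCHECK-2-type) backbone, carrying a 543 bp fragment of the zebrafish (D. rerio) cdk2 3' untranslated region in which the miR-199 seed binding site has been mutated. It is propagated in E. coli through a high-copy ColE1/pUC-type origin and selected with ampicillin via the bla (AmpR) gene and its own promoter. The catalogue lists the vector type as bacterial expression, but both reporter cassettes are driven by promoters that function in mammalian cells.

The first cassette uses the SV40 enhancer/early promoter, followed by a chimeric β-globin/immunoglobulin intron and a T7 promoter, to drive human codon-optimised Renilla luciferase (hRluc). Neither feature table annotates the insert. However, an unannotated gap of roughly the right size lies between the end of hRluc and the synthetic poly(A) signal, which is consistent with the cdk2 3'UTR sitting there as the 3'UTR of the Renilla transcript. The second cassette expresses firefly luciferase (luc+) from the HSV thymidine kinase promoter, followed by an SV40 poly(A) signal, and provides an internal control on the same plasmid for normalising transfection efficiency. The two sequence records (depositor and NGS, both 6,792 nt) show the same features, offset only by their start coordinate.

The stated purpose is a luciferase assay. With the seed site mutated, this construct would logically serve as the negative-control counterpart to a wild-type cdk2 3'UTR reporter. If miR-199 represses Renilla signal from the wild-type reporter but not from this one, that supports direct targeting of cdk2 through that site.
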