Addgene plasmid #121122: dre-cdk2 3'UTR sicheck2 199 mut
Purpose: luciferase assay
Depositing lab: Qing Deng. Depositing organization: Purdue University. Publication: Phenotypical microRNA screen reveals a noncanonical role of CDK2 in regulating neutrophil migration. Hsu AY, Wang D, Liu S, Lu J, Syahirah R, Bennin DA, Huttenlocher A, Umulis DM, Wan J, Deng Q. Proc Natl Acad Sci U S A. 2019 Aug 26. pii: 1905221116. doi: 10.1073/pnas.1905221116. PubMed 31451657.
Backbone
  Vector backbone: sicheck2
  Backbone size w/o insert (bp): 6273
  Vector type: Bacterial Expression
Growth in bacteria
  Bacterial resistance: Ampicillin, 100 μg/mL
  Growth temperature: 37°C
  Growth strain: DH5alpha
  Copy number: Unknown
Gene/Insert
  Gene/Insert name: dre-cdk2 3'UTR mutated 199 binding
  Species: D. rerio (zebrafish)
  Insert size (bp): 543
  Mutation: miR-199 seed binding site mutated
  Entrez Gene: cdk2 (a.k.a. wu:fa10c0, wu:fa10c02, zgc:56598, zgc:77684)
  Cloning method: Restriction Enzyme; 5′ cloning site unknown (unknown if destroyed)
Terms and licenses: Academic/Nonprofit Terms; Industry Terms: Not Available to Industry
How to cite: dre-cdk2 3'UTR sicheck2 199 mut was a gift from Qing Deng (Addgene plasmid # 121122 ; http://n2t.net/addgene:121122 ; RRID:Addgene_121122)
